Addgene plasmid #149157: pGBW-m4046661
Purpose: Yeast Expression plasmid for SARS-CoV-2 N (nucleocapsid)
Depositing lab: Ginkgo Bioworks & Benjie Chen. Depositing organization: Ginkgo Bioworks.
Backbone
  Vector backbone: AmpR; 2u URA3
  Backbone size w/o insert (bp): 4078
  Vector type: Yeast Expression
  Selectable markers: URA3
Growth in bacteria
  Bacterial resistance: Ampicillin, 100 μg/mL
  Growth temperature: 37°C
  Growth strain: DH5alpha
  Copy number: High Copy
Gene/Insert
  Gene/Insert name: SARS-CoV-2 N (nucleocapsid) (alt names: nucleocapsid phosphoprotein; N protein)
  Species: S. cerevisiae (budding yeast); Severe acute respiratory syndrome coronavirus 2
  Insert size (bp): 1253
  Mutation: wt
  Entrez Gene: N (a.k.a. GU280_gp10)
  Promoter: pGAL1
  Cloning method: Unknown
Resource information
  A portion of this plasmid was derived from a plasmid made by: GinkgoBioworks
Depositor comments: NCBI Reference Sequence: YP_009724397.2. Created by gene synthesis with Not1 site. NGS used for QC was performed by Ginkgo and may not fully cover the entire plasmid.
How to cite: pGBW-m4046661 was a gift from Ginkgo Bioworks & Benjie Chen (Addgene plasmid # 149157 ; http://n2t.net/addgene:149157 ; RRID:Addgene_149157)
