[The description below was written by a language model from this plasmid's Addgene catalogue record and pLannotate feature annotations shown in this document.]
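Description:
pGBW-m4046661 is an episomal yeast expression plasmid for producing the SARS-CoV-2 nucleocapsid (N) protein in Saccharomyces cerevisiae. It is a shuttle vector. In E. coli it replicates from a high-copy ColE1/pUC-type origin and is selected with ampicillin through a β-lactamase gene, which the annotation places downstream of a cat promoter. In yeast it is maintained by the 2μ origin, which supports multicopy replication, and is selected by uracil prototrophy through URA3. URA3 can also be counterselected with 5-FOA. The annotation also calls a short rop-like segment next to AmpR, although the catalogue lists the plasmid as high copy. Phage T3Te and T7Te terminators flank the bacterial origin and a tonB terminator lies beyond the AmpR cassette, which should insulate these modules from read-through transcription.

The payload is a wild-type N open reading frame referenced to the NCBI nucleocapsid phosphoprotein entry. It was made by gene synthesis, and a NotI site is noted in the depositor comments. Budding yeast is listed alongside the virus under species, which may reflect codon adaptation, but the record does not say so. The coding sequence sits between the GAL1 promoter and a CYC1 terminator fragment. Expression is therefore galactose-inducible through Gal4, which allows production of the viral protein to be controlled. No epitope or purification tags are annotated.

The stated purpose is simply yeast expression of N, the protein that packages the viral RNA genome into the ribonucleocapsid. The depositor cautions that the sequencing used for quality control may not cover the entire plasmid. The full sequence record is 6,024 nt, somewhat more than the sum of the listed backbone and insert sizes.
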