Features (pLannotate 1.2.2; 13 found; start..end, strand, type, name):
     50..491     +  promoter       GAL1 promoter: S. cerevisiae GAL1; inducible promoter, regulated by Gal4
    503..1759    +  CDS            N: NCAP_SARS2 - Experimental evidence at protein level: Swiss-Prot protein existence level 1. Packages the positive strand viral genome RNA into a helical ribonucleocapsid (RNP) and plays a fundamental role during virion assembly through its interactions with the viral genome and membrane protein M. Plays an important role in enhancing the efficiency of subgenomic viral RNA transcription as well as viral replication (By similarity). May modulate transforming growth factor-beta signaling by binding host smad3 (By similarity). From Severe acute respiratory syndrome coronavirus 2 (2019-nCoV) (SARS-C
   1788..1960    +  terminator     CYC1 terminator (fragment): S. cerevisiae CYC1; transcription terminator for CYC1
   1996..2172    +  promoter       URA3 promoter (fragment): S. cerevisiae URA3
   2173..2976    +  CDS            URA3: orotidine-5'-phosphate decarboxylase, required for uracil biosynthesis; S. cerevisiae URA3; yeast auxotrophic marker, counterselectable with 5-fluoroorotic acid (5-FOA)
   3059..4041    -  rep_origin     2μ ori: yeast 2μ plasmid origin of replication
   4119..4148    +  terminator     T3Te terminator: phage T3 early transcription terminator
   4170..4757    +  rep_origin     ori: high-copy-number ColE1/pMB1/pBR322/pUC origin of replication
   4769..4796    -  terminator     T7Te terminator: phage T7 early transcription terminator
   4820..5011    -  CDS            rop: Rop protein, which maintains plasmids at low copy number; rop
   5012..5872    -  CDS            AmpR: β-lactamase; bla; confers resistance to ampicillin, carbenicillin, and related antibiotics
   5873..5975    -  promoter       cat promoter: promoter of the E. coli cat gene encoding chloramphenicol acetyltransferase
   5976..6007    -  terminator     tonB terminator: bidirectional E. coli tonB-P14 transcription terminator
>Addgene plasmid #149157 | pGBW-m4046661 | addgene full sequence | sequence record 296253 | Addgene NGS Result
GGTATGATTTAAATGGTCAGTTAGAGCGGCCGCTTGCTATATTGAAGTACGGATTAGAAGCCGCCGAGCG
GGCGACAGCCCTCCGACGGAAGACTCTCCTCCGTGCGTCCTCGTCTTCACCGGTCGCGTTCCTGAAACGC
AGATGTGCCTCGCGCCGCACTGCTCCGAACAATAAAGATTCTACAATACTAGCTTTTATGGTTATGAAGA
GGAAAAATTGGCAGTAACCTGGCCCCACAAACCTTCAAATTAACGAATCAAATTAACAACCATAGGATGA
TAATGCGATTAGTTTTTTAGCCTTATTTCTGGGGTAATTAATCAGCGAAGCGATGATTTTTGATCTATTA
ACAGATATATAAATGGAAAAGCTGCATAACCACTTTAACTAATACTTTCAACATTTTCAGTTTGTATTAC
TTCTTATTCAAATGTCATAAAAGTATCAACAAAAAATTGTTAATATACCTCTATACTTTAACGTCAAGGA
GAAAAAACTATAATGTCTGATAATGGACCCCAAAATCAGCGAAATGCACCCCGCATTACGTTTGGTGGAC
CCTCAGATTCAACTGGCAGTAACCAGAATGGAGAACGCAGTGGGGCGCGATCAAAACAACGTCGGCCCCA
AGGTTTACCCAATAATACTGCGTCTTGGTTCACCGCTCTCACTCAACATGGCAAGGAAGACCTTAAATTC
CCTCGAGGACAAGGCGTTCCAATTAACACCAATAGCAGTCCAGATGACCAAATTGGCTACTACCGAAGAG
CTACCAGACGAATTCGTGGTGGTGACGGTAAAATGAAAGATCTCAGTCCAAGATGGTATTTCTACTACCT
AGGAACTGGGCCAGAAGCTGGACTTCCCTATGGTGCTAACAAAGACGGCATCATATGGGTTGCAACTGAG
GGAGCCTTGAATACACCAAAAGATCACATTGGCACCCGCAATCCTGCTAACAATGCTGCAATCGTGCTAC
AACTTCCTCAAGGAACAACATTGCCAAAAGGCTTCTACGCAGAAGGGAGCAGAGGCGGCAGTCAAGCCTC
TTCTCGTTCCTCATCACGTAGTCGCAACAGTTCAAGAAATTCAACTCCAGGCAGCAGTAGGGGAACTTCT
CCTGCTAGAATGGCTGGCAATGGCGGTGATGCTGCTCTTGCTTTGCTGCTGCTTGACAGATTGAACCAGC
TTGAGAGCAAAATGTCTGGTAAAGGCCAACAACAACAAGGCCAAACTGTCACTAAGAAATCTGCTGCTGA
GGCTTCTAAGAAGCCTCGGCAAAAACGTACTGCCACTAAAGCATACAATGTAACACAAGCTTTCGGCAGA
CGTGGTCCAGAACAAACCCAAGGAAATTTTGGGGACCAGGAACTAATCAGACAAGGAACTGATTACAAAC
ATTGGCCGCAAATTGCACAATTTGCCCCCAGCGCTTCAGCGTTCTTCGGAATGTCGCGCATTGGCATGGA
AGTCACACCTTCGGGAACGTGGTTGACCTACACAGGTGCCATCAAATTGGATGACAAAGATCCAAATTTC
AAAGATCAAGTCATTTTGCTGAATAAGCATATTGACGCATACAAAACATTCCCACCAACAGAGCCTAAAA
AGGACAAAAAGAAGAAGGCTGATGAAACTCAAGCCTTACCGCAGAGACAGAAGAAACAGCAAACTGTGAC
TCTTCTTCCTGCTGCAGATTTGGATGATTTCTCCAAACAATTGCAACAATCCATGAGCAGTGCTGACTCA
ACTCAGGCCTAAACAGGCCCCTTTTCCTTTGTCGATATCATGTAATTAGTTATGTCACGCTTACATTCAC
GCCCTCCTCCCACATCCGCTCTAACCGAAAAGGAAGGAGTTAGACAACCTGAAGTCTAGGTCCCTATTTA
TTTTTTTTAATAGTTATGTTAGTATTAAGAACGTTATTTATATTTCAAATTTTTCTTTTTTTTCTGTACA
AAGCGGCCGCCGAACCACTAGTGCACTGCAGTACACGGTTTCCTTGAAATTTTTTTGATTCGGTAATCTC
CGAACAGAAGGAAGAACGAAGGAAGGAGCACAGACTTAGATTGGTATATATACGCATATGTAGTGTTGAA
GAAACATGAAATTGCCCAGTATTCTTAACCCAACTGCACAGAACAAAAACGTGCAGGAAACGAAGATAAA
TCATGTCGAAAGCTACATATAAGGAACGTGCTGCTACTCATCCTAGTCCTGTTGCTGCCAAGCTATTTAA
TATCATGCACGAAAAGCAAACAAACTTGTGTGCTTCATTGGATGTTCGTACCACCAAGGAATTACTGGAG
TTAGTTGAAGCATTAGGTCCCAAAATTTGTTTACTAAAAACACATGTGGATATCTTGACTGATTTTTCCA
TGGAGGGCACAGTTAAGCCGCTAAAGGCATTATCCGCCAAGTACAATTTTTTACTCTTCGAGGACAGAAA
ATTTGCTGACATTGGTAATACAGTCAAATTGCAGTACTCTGCGGGTGTATACAGAATAGCAGAATGGGCA
GACATTACGAATGCACACGGTGTGGTGGGCCCAGGTATTGTTAGCGGTTTGAAGCAGGCGGCAGAAGAAG
TAACAAAGGAACCTAGAGGCCTTTTGATGTTAGCAGAATTGTCATGCAAGGGCTCCCTATCTACTGGAGA
ATATACTAAGGGTACTGTTGACATTGCGAAGAGCGACAAAGATTTTGTTATCGGCTTTATTGCTCAAAGA
GACATGGGTGGAAGAGATGAAGGTTACGATTGGTTGATTATGACACCCGGTGTGGGTTTAGATGACAAGG
GAGATGCATTGGGTCAACAGTATAGAACCGTGGATGATGTGGTTTCTACAGGATCTGACATTATTATTGT
TGGAAGAGGACTATTTGCAAAGGGAAGGGATGCTAAGGTAGAGGGTGAACGTTACAGAAAAGCAGGCTGG
GAAGCATATTTGAGAAGATGCGGCCAGCAAAACTAAAAAACTGTATTATAAGTAAATGCATGTATACTAA
ACTCACAAATTAGAGCTTCAATTTAATTATATCAGTTATTACCCGAGTAACGAAGCATCTGTGCTTCATT
TTGTAGAACAAAAATGCAACGCGAGAGCGCTAATTTTTCAAACAAAGAATCTGAGCTGCATTTTTACAGA
ACAGAAATGCAACGCGAAAGCGCTATTTTACCAACGAAGAATCTGTGCTTCATTTTTGTAAAACAAAAAT
GCAACGCGAGAGCGCTAATTTTTCAAACAAAGAATCTGAGCTGCATTTTTACAGAACAGAAATGCAACGC
GAGAGCGCTATTTTACCAACAAAGAATCTATACTTCTTTTTTGTTCTACAAAAATGCATCCCGAGAGCGC
TATTTTTCTAACAAAGCATCTTAGATTACTTTTTTTCTCCTTTGTGCGCTCTATAATGCAGTCTCTTGAT
AACTTTTTGCACTGTAGGTCCGTTAAGGTTAGAAGAAGGCTACTTTGGTGTCTATTTTCTCTTCCATAAA
AAAAGCCTGACTCCACTTCCCGCGTTTACTGATTACTAGCGAAGCTGCGGGTGCATTTTTTCAAGATAAA
GGCATCCCCGATTATATTCTATACCGATGTGGATTGCGCATACTTTGTGAACAGAAAGTGATAGCGTTGA
TGATTCTTCATTGGTCAGAAAATTATGAACGGTTTCTTCTATTTTGTCTCTATATACTACGTATAGGAAA
TGTTTACATTTTCGTATTGTTTTCGATTCACTCTATGAATAGTTCTTACTACAATTTTTTTGTCTAAAGA
GTAATACTAGAGATAAACATAAAAAATGTAGAGGTCGAGTTTAGATGCAAGTTCAAGGAGCGAAAGGTGG
ATGGGTAGGTTATATAGGGATATAGCACAGAGATATATAGCAAAGAGATACTTTTGAGCAATGTTTGTGG
AAGCGGTATTCGCAATATTTTAGTAGCTCGTTACAGTCCGGTGCGTTTTTGGTTTTTTGAAAGTGCGTCA
TCAGAGCGCTTTTGGTTTTCAAAAGCGCTCTGAAGTTCCTATACTTTCTAGCTAGAGAATAGGAACTTCC
CGAGCGGCCGCGTGTTACAAGCTTGACTCCAGCGTAACTGGACTGCAATCAACTCACTGGCTCACCTTCA
CGGGTGGGCCTTTCTTCGGTAGAAAATCAAAGGATCTTCTTGAGATCCTTTTTTTCTGCGCGTAATCTGC
TGCTTGCAAACAAAAAAACCACCGCTACCAGCGGTGGTTTGTTTGCCGGATCAAGAGCTACCAACTCTTT
TTCCGAGGTAACTGGCTTCAGCAGAGCGCAGATACCAAATACTGTTCTTCTAGTGTAGCCGTAGTTAGGC
CACCACTTCAAGAACTCTGTAGCACCGCCTACATACCTCGCTCTGCTAATCCTGTTACCAGTGGCTGCTG
CCAGTGGCGATAAGTCGTGTCTTACCGGGTTGGACTCAAGACGATAGTTACCGGATAAGGCGCAGCGGTC
GGGCTGAACGGGGGGTTCGTGCACACAGCCCAGCTTGGAGCGAACGACCTACACCGAACTGAGATACCTA
CAGCGTGAGCTATGAGAAAGCGCCACGCTTCCCGAAGGGAGAAAGGCGGACAGGTATCCGGTAAGCGGCA
GGGTCGGAACAGGAGAGCGCACGAGGGAGCTTCCAGGGGTAAACGCCTGGTATCTTTATAGTCCTGTCGG
GTTTCGCCACCTCTGACTTGAGCATCGATTTTTGTGATGCTCGTCAGGGGGGCGGAGCCTATGGAAAAAC
GCCAGCAACGCAGAAAGGCCCACCCGAAGGTGAGCCAGGTGATTACATTTGGGCCCTCATCAGAGGTTTT
CACCGTCATCACCGAAACGCGCGAGGCAGCTGCGGTAAAGCTCATCAGCGTGGTCGTGAAGCGATTCACA
GATGTCTGCCTGTTCATCCGCGTCCAGCTCGTTGAGTTTCTCCAGAAGCGTTAATGTCTGGCTTCTGATA
AAGCGGGCCATGTTAAGGGCGGTTTTTTCCTGTTTGGTCACTTACCAATGCTTAATCAGTGAGGCACCTA
TCTCAGCGATCTGTCTATTTCGTTCATCCATAGTTGCCTGACTCCCCGTCGTGTAGATAACTACGATGCG
GGAGGGCTTACCATCTGGCCCCAGTGCTGCAATGATACCGCGAGACCCACGCTCACCGGCTCCAGATTTA
TCAGCAATAAACCAGCCAGCCGGGAGGGCCGAGCGCAGAAGTGATCCTGCAACTTTATCCGCCTCCATCC
AGTCTATTAATTGTTGCCGGGAAGCTAGAGTAAGTAGTTCGCCAGTTAATAGTTTGCGCAACGTTGTTGC
CATTGCTACAGGCATCGTGGTGTCACGCTCGTCGTTTGGTATGGCTTCATTCAGCTCCGGTTCCCAACGA
TCAAGGCGAGTTACATGATCCCCCATGTTGTGCAAAAAAGCGGTTAGCTCCTTCGGTCCTCCGATCGTTG
CCAGAAGTAAGTTGGCCGCAGTGTTATCACTCATGGTTATGGCAGCACTGCATAATTCTCTTACTGTCAT
GCCATCCGTGAGATGCTTTTCTGTGACTGGTGAGTACTCAACCAAGTCATTCTGAGAATAGTGTATGCGG
CGACCGAGTTGCTCTTGCCCGGCGTCAATACGGGATAATACCGCGCCACATAGCAGAACTTTAAAAGTGC
TCATCATTGGAAAACGTTCTTCGGGGCGTAAACTCTCAAGGATCTTACCGCTGTTGAGATCCAGTTCGAT
GTAACCCACTCGTGCACCCAACTGATCTTCAGCATCTTTTACTTTCACCAGCGTTTCTGGGTGAGCAAAA
ACAGGAAGGCAAAATGCCGCAAAAAAGGGAATAAGGGCGACACGGAAATGTTGAATACTCATTTTAGCTT
CCTTAGCTCCTGAAAATCTCGATAACTCAAAAAATACGCCCGGTAGTGATCTTATTTCATTATGGTGAAA
GTTGGAACCTCTTACGTGCCGATCAAGTCAAAAGCCTCCGGTCGGAGGCTTTTGACTTTCTGCTATGGAG
GTCA
